>Addgene plasmid #66355 | GPR37-Tango | addgene full sequence | sequence record 351271 | Addgene NGS Result
GACATTGATTATTGACTAGTTATTAATAGTAATCAATTACGGGGTCATTAGTTCATAGCCCATATATGGA
GTTCCGCGTTACATAACTTACGGTAAATGGCCCGCCTGGCTGACCGCCCAACGACCCCCGCCCATTGACG
TCAATAATGACGTATGTTCCCATAGTAACGCCAATAGGGACTTTCCATTGACGTCAATGGGTGGAGTATT
TACGGTAAACTGCCCACTTGGCAGTACATCAAGTGTATCATATGCCAAGTACGCCCCCTATTGACGTCAA
TGACGGTAAATGGCCCGCCTGGCATTATGCCCAGTACATGACCTTATGGGACTTTCCTACTTGGCAGTAC
ATCTACGTATTAGTCATCGCTATTACCATGGTGATGCGGTTTTGGCAGTACATCAATGGGCGTGGATAGC
GGTTTGACTCACGGGGATTTCCAAGTCTCCACCCCATTGACGTCAATGGGAGTTTGTTTTGGCACCAAAA
TCAACGGGACTTTCCAAAATGTCGTAACAACTCCGCCCCATTGACGCAAATGGGCGGTAGGCGTGTACGG
TGGGAGGTCTATATAAGCAGAGCTCTCTGGCTAACTAGAGAACCCACTGCTTACTGGCTTATCGAAATTA
ATACGACTCACTATAGGGAGACCCAAGCTGGCTAGCGTTTAAACTTAAGCTTGGTACCGAGCTCGGATCC
ACTAGTCCAGTGTGGTGGAATTCTGCAGATATCCAGCACAGTGGCGGCCGCGCCACCATGAAGACGATCA
TCGCCCTGAGCTACATCTTCTGCCTGGTATTCGCCGACTACAAGGACGATGATGACGCCAGCATCGATAT
GCGCGCCCCTGGCGCTCTGCTGGCAAGGATGAGCAGATTGTTGCTGCTGCTCCTGCTGAAAGTGTCTGCT
TCCTCTGCCCTCGGTGTGGCTCCTGCTTCAAGGAACGAAACCTGTCTGGGGGAATCATGCGCGCCGACAG
TGATCCAGCGGCGCGGTCGCGATGCATGGGGGCCTGGGAATAGCGCACGGGACGTCCTTAGAGCTCGCGC
TCCCAGGGAGGAGCAGGGCGCAGCTTTCCTCGCCGGACCCTCATGGGACCTTCCAGCCGCACCCGGACGC
GACCCGGCCGCCGGCCGGGGAGCTGAAGCATCAGCCGCTGGACCACCCGGTCCCCCAACTCGCCCTCCCG
GTCCCTGGAGATGGAAAGGGGCCCGAGGCCAAGAACCATCAGAGACTCTGGGCAGGGGGAATCCAACCGC
TTTGCAGCTGTTTCTGCAGATCAGCGAGGAAGAGGAGAAAGGCCCGCGCGGTGCCGGGATCAGTGGCAGA
AGCCAGGAGCAGAGCGTCAAAACAGTCCCTGGCGCCAGTGACCTGTTCTACTGGCCTAGAAGGGCTGGCA
AACTCCAGGGAAGCCACCACAAACCGCTCTCCAAGACCGCAAATGGCCTGGCTGGCCATGAAGGGTGGAC
AATCGCCTTGCCCGGCCGGGCACTGGCCCAGAATGGGTCTCTGGGAGAAGGTATCCACGAGCCAGGGGGG
CCCCGAAGAGGGAATAGCACCAATCGGAGAGTGAGACTCAAGAACCCTTTTTACCCGCTTACGCAGGAAT
CTTACGGAGCCTATGCCGTCATGTGTCTGAGCGTGGTGATATTCGGAACCGGAATCATCGGCAACCTGGC
AGTTATGTGTATTGTCTGCCATAACTACTACATGCGAAGTATCTCCAACTCCCTGCTCGCCAATCTGGCG
TTTTGGGATTTCCTGATCATCTTTTTTTGCCTGCCACTGGTTATCTTCCACGAACTGACCAAGAAATGGT
TGCTGGAGGATTTCTCCTGCAAGATTGTACCCTACATTGAAGTGGCTTCTCTTGGAGTCACTACTTTCAC
TCTGTGCGCCCTCTGTATAGATAGATTTAGGGCCGCCACTAATGTACAGATGTATTACGAAATGATCGAG
AACTGCAGCTCCACGACAGCCAAACTGGCCGTTATCTGGGTGGGTGCATTGCTCCTGGCGCTTCCAGAAG
TTGTGCTGCGGCAGCTGAGCAAGGAGGACCTCGGCTTCAGTGGCAGAGCGCCAGCTGAGAGATGCATCAT
CAAAATCAGCCCCGACCTGCCTGACACAATTTACGTGTTGGCCCTTACCTACGACTCTGCGCGGCTTTGG
TGGTACTTCGGTTGTTACTTTTGCCTTCCCACACTGTTTACCATCACTTGTTCACTGGTCACCGCCCGGA
AAATCAGGAAAGCTGAGAAAGCCTGCACTAGAGGCAACAAGCGCCAAATTCAGCTTGAATCACAGATGAA
TTGTACGGTTGTGGCACTGACCATTTTGTATGGCTTCTGTATCATCCCGGAGAACATCTGTAACATCGTC
ACTGCTTACATGGCAACCGGGGTCTCCCAGCAGACCATGGACTTGCTCAATATAATCTCCCAATTTCTCT
TGTTCTTTAAGAGCTGTGTCACCCCCGTCCTGCTGTTCTGCCTTTGCAAGCCCTTCAGTCGCGCATTCAT
GGAATGTTGCTGCTGCTGCTGCGAGGAATGCATTCAAAAATCCTCCACAGTAACATCTGACGACAATGAT
AATGAGTACACCACCGAGCTTGAACTTTCTCCCTTTAGCACAATCCGGCGGGAAATGTCCACCTTTGCAT
CTGTCGGCACCCATTGCATCGATACCGGTGGACGCACCCCACCCAGCCTGGGTCCCCAAGATGAGTCCTG
CACCACCGCCAGCTCCTCCCTGGCCAAGGACACTTCATCGACCGGTGAGAACCTGTACTTCCAGCTAAGA
TTAGATAAAAGTAAAGTGATTAACAGCGCATTAGAGCTGCTTAATGAGGTCGGAATCGAAGGTTTAACAA
CCCGTAAACTCGCCCAGAAGCTAGGTGTAGAGCAGCCTACATTGTATTGGCATGTAAAAAATAAGCGGGC
TTTGCTCGACGCCTTAGCCATTGAGATGTTAGATAGGCACCATACTCACTTTTGCCCTTTAGAAGGGGAA
AGCTGGCAAGATTTTTTACGTAATAACGCTAAAAGTTTTAGATGTGCTTTACTAAGTCATCGCGATGGAG
CAAAAGTACATTTAGGTACACGGCCTACAGAAAAACAGTATGAAACTCTCGAAAATCAATTAGCCTTTTT
ATGCCAACAAGGTTTTTCACTAGAGAATGCATTATATGCACTCAGCGCTGTGGGGCATTTTACTTTAGGT
TGCGTATTGGAAGATCAAGAGCATCAAGTCGCTAAAGAAGAAAGGGAAACACCTACTACTGATAGTATGC
CGCCATTATTACGACAAGCTATCGAATTATTTGATCACCAAGGTGCAGAGCCAGCCTTCTTATTCGGCCT
TGAATTGATCATATGCGGATTAGAAAAACAACTTAAATGTGAAAGTGGGTCCGCGTACAGCCGCGCGCGT
ACGAAAAACAATTACGGGTCTACCATCGAGGGCCTGCTCGATCTCCCGGACGACGACGCCCCCGAAGAGG
CGGGGCTGGCGGCTCCGCGCCTGTCCTTTCTCCCCGCGGGACACACGCGCAGACTGTCGACGGCCCCCCC
GACCGATGTCAGCCTGGGGGACGAGCTCCACTTAGACGGCGAGGACGTGGCGATGGCGCATGCCGACGCG
CTAGACGATTTCGATCTGGACATGTTGGGGGACGGGGATTCCCCGGGTCCGGGATTTACCCCCCACGACT
CCGCCCCCTACGGCGCTCTGGATATGGCCGACTTCGAGTTTGAGCAGATGTTTACCGATGCCCTTGGAAT
TGACGAGTACGGTGGGTAGTCTAGAGGGCCCGTTTAAACCCGCTGATCAGCCTCGACTGTGCCTTCTAGT
TGCCAGCCATCTGTTGTTTGCCCCTCCCCCGTGCCTTCCTTGACCCTGGAAGGTGCCACTCCCACTGTCC
TTTCCTAATAAAATGAGGAAATTGCATCGCATTGTCTGAGTAGGTGTCATTCTATTCTGGGGGGTGGGGT
GGGGCAGGACAGCAAGGGGGAGGATTGGGAAGACAATAGCAGGCATGCTGGGGATGCGGTGGGCTCTATG
GCTTCTGAGGCGGAAAGAACCAGCTGGGGCTCTAGGGGGTATCCCC
[124 nt withheld, positions 4107-4230]
C
[91 nt withheld, positions 4232-4322]
A
[49 nt withheld, positions 4324-4372]
CCTTTGACGTTGGAGTCCACGTTCTTT
[37 nt withheld, positions 4400-4436]
ACCCTATCTCGGTCTATTCTTTTGATTTATAAGGGATTTTGCCGATTTCGGCCTATTGGTTAAAAAATGA
GCTGATTTAACAAAAATTTAACGCGAATTAATTCTGTGGAATGTGTGTCAGTTAGGGTGTGGAAAGTCCC
CAGGCTCCCCAGCAGGCAGAAGTATGCAAAGCATGCATCTCAATTAGTCAGCAACCAGGTGTGGAAAGTC
CCCAGGCTCCCCAGCAGGCAGAAGTATGCAAAGCATGCATCTCAATTAGTCAGCAACCATAGTCCCGCCC
CTAACTCCGCCCATCCCGCCCCTAACTCCGCCCAGTTCCGCCCATTCTCCGCCCCATGGCTGACTAATTT
TTTTTATTTATGCAGAGGCCGAGGCCGCCTCTGCCTCTGAGCTATTCCAGAAGTAGTGAGGAGGCTTTTT
TGGAGGCCTAGGCTTTTGCAAAAAGCTCCCGGGAGCTTGTATATCCATTTTCGGATCTGATCAAGAGACA
GGATGAGGATCGTTTCGCATGATTGAACAAGATGGATTGCACGCAGGTTCTCCGGCCGCTTGGGTGGAGA
GGCTATTCGGCTATGACTGGGCACAACAGACAATCGGCTGCTCTGATGCCGCCGTGTTCCGGCTGTCAGC
GCAGGGGCGCCCGGTTCTTTTTGTCAAGACCGACCTGTCCGGTGCCCTGAATGAACTGCAGGACGAGGCA
GCGCGGCTATCGTGGCTGGCCACGACGGGCGTTCCTTGCGCAGCTGTGCTCGACGTTGTCACTGAAGCGG
GAAGGGACTGGCTGCTATTGGGCGAAGTGCCGGGGCAGGATCTCCTGTCATCTCACCTTGCTCCTGCCGA
GAAAGTATCCATCATGGCTGATGCAATGCGGCGGCTGCATACGCTTGATCCGGCTACCTGCCCATTCGAC
CACCAAGCGAAACATCGCATCGAGCGAGCACGTACTCGGATGGAAGCCGGTCTTGTCGATCAGGATGATC
TGGACGAAGAGCATCAGGGGCTCGCGCCAGCCGAACTGTTCGCCAGGCTCAAGGCGCGCATGCCCGACGG
CGAGGATCTCGTCGTGACCCATGGCGATGCCTGCTTGCCGAATATCATGGTGGAAAATGGCCGCTTTTCT
GGATTCATCGACTGTGGCCGGCTGGGTGTGGCGGACCGCTATCAGGACATAGCGTTGGCTACCCGTGATA
TTGCTGAAGAGCTTGGCGGCGAATGGGCTGACCGCTTCCTCGTGCTTTACGGTATCGCCGCTCCCGATTC
GCAGCGCATCGCCTTCTATCGCCTTCTTGACGAGTTCTTCTGAGCGGGACTCTGGGGTTCGAAATGACCG
ACCAAGCGACGCCCAACCTGCCATCACGAGATTTCGATTCCACCGCCGCCTTCTATGAAAGGTTGGGCTT
CGGAATCGTTTTCCGGGACGCCGGCTGGATGATCCTCCAGCGCGGGGATCTCATGCTGGAGTTCTTCGCC
CACCCCAACTTGTTTATTGCAGCTTATAATGGTTACAAATAAAGCAATAGCATCACAAATTTCACAAATA
AAGCATTTTTTTCACTGCATTCTAGTTGTGGTTTGTCCAAACTCATCAATGTATCTTATCATGTCTGTAT
ACCGTCGACCTCTAGCTAGAGCTTGGCGTAATCATGGTCATAGCTGTTTCCTGTGTGAAATTGTTATCCG
CTCACAATTCCACACAACATACGAGCCGGAAGCATAAAGTGTAAAGCCTGGGGTGCCTAATGAGTGAGCT
AACTCACATTAATTGCGTTGCGCTCACTGCCCGCTTTCCAGTCGGGAAACCTGTCGTGCCAGCTGCATTA
ATGAATCGGCCAACGCGCGGGGAGAGGCGGTTTGCGTATTGGGCGCTCTTCCGCTTCCTCGCTCACTGAC
TCGCTGCGCTCGGTCGTTCGGCTGCGGCGAGCGGTATCAGCTCACTCAAAGGCGGTAATACGGTTATCCA
CAGAATCAGGGGATAACGCAGGAAAGAACATGTGAGCAAAAGGCCAGCAAAAGGCCAGGAACCGTAAAAA
GGCCGCGTTGCTGGCGTTTTTCCATAGGCTCCGCCCCCCTGACGAGCATCACAAAAATCGACGCTCAAGT
CAGAGGTGGCGAAACCCGACAGGACTATAAAGATACCAGGCGTTTCCCCCTGGAAGCTCCCTCGTGCGCT
CTCCTGTTCCGACCCTGCCGCTTACCGGATACCTGTCCGCCTTTCTCCCTTCGGGAAGCGTGGCGCTTTC
TCATAGCTCACGCTGTAGGTATCTCAGTTCGGTGTAGGTCGTTCGCTCCAAGCTGGGCTGTGTGCACGAA
CCCCCCGTTCAGCCCGACCGCTGCGCCTTATCCGGTAACTATCGTCTTGAGTCCAACCCGGTAAGACACG
ACTTATCGCCACTGGCAGCAGCCACTGGTAACAGGATTAGCAGAGCGAGGTATGTAGGCGGTGCTACAGA
GTTCTTGAAGTGGTGGCCTAACTACGGCTACACTAGAAGAACAGTATTTGGTATCTGCGCTCTGCTGAAG
CCAGTTACCTTCGGAAAAAGAGTTGGTAGCTCTTGATCCGGCAAACAAACCACCGCTGGTAGCGGTGGTT
TTTTTGTTTGCAAGCAGCAGATTACGCGCAGAAAAAAAGGATCTCAAGAAGATCCTTTGATCTTTTCTAC
GGGGTCTGACGCTCAGTGGAACGAAAACTCACGTTAAGGGATTTTGGTCATGAGATTATCAAAAAGGATC
TTCACCTAGATCCTTTTAAATTAAAAATGAAGTTTTAAATCAATCTAAAGTATATATGAGTAAACTTGGT
CTGACAGTTACCAATGCTTAATCAGTGAGGCACCTATCTCAGCGATCTGTCTATTTCGTTCATCCATAGT
TGCCTGACTCCCCGTCGTGTAGATAACTACGATACGGGAGGGCTTACCATCTGGCCCCAGTGCTGCAATG
ATACCGCGAGACCCACGCTCACCGGCTCCAGATTTATCAGCAATAAACCAGCCAGCCGGAAGGGCCGAGC
GCAGAAGTGGTCCTGCAACTTTATCCGCCTCCATCCAGTCTATTAATTGTTGCCGGGAAGCTAGAGTAAG
TAGTTCGCCAGTTAATAGTTTGCGCAACGTTGTTGCCATTGCTACAGGCATCGTGGTGTCACGCTCGTCG
TTTGGTATGGCTTCATTCAGCTCCGGTTCCCAACGATCAAGGCGAGTTACATGATCCCCCATGTTGTGCA
AAAAAGCGGTTAGCTCCTTCGGTCCTCCGATCGTTGTCAGAAGTAAGTTGGCCGCAGTGTTATCACTCAT
GGTTATGGCAGCACTGCATAATTCTCTTACTGTCATGCCATCCGTAAGATGCTTTTCTGTGACTGGTGAG
TACTCAACCAAGTCATTCTGAGAATAGTGTATGCGGCGACCGAGTTGCTCTTGCCCGGCGTCAATACGGG
ATAATACCGCGCCACATAGCAGAACTTTAAAAGTGCTCATCATTGGAAAACGTTCTTCGGGGCGAAAACT
CTCAAGGATCTTACCGCTGTTGAGATCCAGTTCGATGTAACCCACTCGTGCACCCAACTGATCTTCAGCA
TCTTTTACTTTCACCAGCGTTTCTGGGTGAGCAAAAACAGGAAGGCAAAATGCCGCAAAAAAGGGAATAA
GGGCGACACGGAAATGTTGAATACTCATACTCTTCCTTTTTCAATATTATTGAAGCATTTATCAGGGTTA
TTGTCTCATGAGCGGATACATATTTGAATGTATTTAGAAAAATAAACAAATAGGGGTTCCGCGCACATTT
CCCCGAAAAGTGCCACCTGACGTCGACGGATCGGGAGATCTCCCGATCCCCTATGGTGCACTCTCAGTAC
AATCTGCTCTGATGCCGCATAGTTAAGCCAGTATCTGCTCCCTGCTTGTGTGTTGGAGGTCGCTGAGTAG
TGCGCGAGCAAAATTTAAGCTACAACAAGGCAAGGCTTGACCGACAATTGCATGAAGAATCTGCTTAGGG
TTAGGCGTTTTGCGCTGCTTCGCGATGTACGGGCCAGATATACGCGTT
Features (pLannotate 1.2.2; 24 found; start..end, strand, type, name):
      1..380     +  enhancer       CMV enhancer: human cytomegalovirus immediate early enhancer
    381..584     +  promoter       CMV promoter: human cytomegalovirus (CMV) immediate early promoter
    580..613     +  LTR            5' LTR (truncated) (fragment): truncated 5' long terminal repeat (LTR) from HIV-1
    629..647     +  promoter       T7 promoter: promoter for bacteriophage T7 RNA polymerase
    806..826     +  CDS            3xFLAG (fragment): three tandem FLAG® epitope tags
    839..2677    +  CDS            GPR37: GPR37_HUMAN - Experimental evidence at protein level: Swiss-Prot protein existence level 1. Receptor for the neuroprotective and glioprotective factor prosaposin. Ligand binding induces endocytosis, followed by an ERK phosphorylation cascade. From Homo sapiens (Human).
   2690..2770    +  CDS            AVPR2 (fragment): V2R_HUMAN - Also known as ADHR, DIR, DIR3, V2R. Experimental evidence at protein level: Swiss-Prot protein existence level 1. Receptor for arginine vasopressin. The activity of this receptor is mediated by G proteins which activate adenylate cyclase. Involved in renal water reabsorption. From Homo sapiens (Human).
   2798..3411    +  CDS            TetR (fragment): tetracycline repressor TetR; tetR from transposon Tn10; TetR binds to the tetracycline operator tetO to inhibit transcription. This inhibition can be relieved by adding tetracycline or doxycycline.
   3563..3796    +  CDS            VP16 AD: transcriptional activation domain of herpes simplex virus protein VP16 (Triezenberg et al., 1988; Cousens et al., 1989); UL48
   3837..4061    +  polyA_signal   bGH poly(A) signal: bovine growth hormone polyadenylation signal
   4065..4086    +  promoter       SV40 promoter (fragment): SV40 enhancer and early promoter
   4107..4535    +  rep_origin     f1 ori (sequence partly withheld): f1 bacteriophage origin of replication; arrow indicates direction of (+) strand synthesis
   4549..4878    +  promoter       SV40 promoter: SV40 enhancer and early promoter
   4945..5736    +  CDS            neo: KKA2_KLEPN - Also known as kan, nptII. Experimental evidence at protein level: Swiss-Prot protein existence level 1. Resistance to kanamycin, neomycin, paromomycin, ribostamycin, butirosin and gentamicin B. From Klebsiella pneumoniae.
   5760..5918    +  CDS            ble (fragment): BLE_KLEPN - Experimental evidence at protein level: Swiss-Prot protein existence level 1. Binding protein with a strong affinity to the bleomycin family of antibiotics. Binds to CL990; an antimitotic-antibiotic compound. From Klebsiella pneumoniae.
   5913..6034    +  polyA_signal   SV40 poly(A) signal: SV40 polyadenylation signal
   6107..6123    -  protein_bind   lac operator: The lac repressor binds to the lac operator to inhibit transcription in E. coli. This inhibition can be relieved by adding lactose or isopropyl-β-D-thiogalactopyranoside (IPTG). lac repressor encoded by lacI
   6131..6161    -  promoter       lac promoter: promoter for the E. coli lac operon
   6176..6197    -  protein_bind   CAP binding site: CAP binding activates transcription in the presence of cAMP. E. coli catabolite activator protein
   6210..6302    -  CDS            lacI (fragment): lac repressor; lacI; The lac repressor binds to the lac operator to inhibit transcription in E. coli. This inhibition can be relieved by adding lactose or isopropyl-β-D-thiogalactopyranoside (IPTG).
   6485..7073    -  rep_origin     ori: high-copy-number ColE1/pMB1/pBR322/pUC origin of replication
   7244..8104    -  CDS            AmpR: β-lactamase; bla; confers resistance to ampicillin, carbenicillin, and related antibiotics
   8105..8209    -  promoter       AmpR promoter: bla
   8268..8320    -  misc_feature   bom (fragment): basis of mobility region from pBR322
