[The description below was written by a language model from this plasmid's Addgene catalogue record and pLannotate feature annotations shown in this document.]
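Description:
GPR37-Tango is a mammalian expression plasmid from the PRESTO-Tango collection, built on an "empty Tango" backbone that derives from pcDNA3.1(+). It is maintained in E. coli as a high-copy plasmid through a ColE1/pUC-type origin and an ampicillin resistance gene. It also carries an f1 origin and an SV40 promoter-driven neomycin phosphotransferase cassette with an SV40 poly(A) signal, which allows G418 selection in mammalian cells. The sequenced record is about 8.5 kb, consistent with the stated backbone plus insert.

The payload is a single fusion open reading frame driven by the CMV enhancer/promoter and terminated by the bGH polyadenylation signal. A FLAG epitope sits at the N terminus and is followed by the 1,839 bp human GPR37 coding sequence, an orphan-class GPCR also known as PAELR. Downstream of the receptor, the annotation shows a short fragment of the vasopressin V2 receptor tail, then TetR and the VP16 activation domain, which together make up the tTA transactivator. In the Tango design, the V2 tail is generally included to favour arrestin recruitment. Agonist-driven arrestin translocation to the receptor then leads to release of tTA, which activates a tTA-responsive reporter supplied separately. The protease cleavage site that usually links the receptor tail to tTA in this system is not annotated in the feature table.

The construct is meant for measuring GPR37 activation through arrestin-dependent transcriptional output, as part of parallel screening across the druggable human GPCR repertoire and of efforts to characterise understudied receptors. The depositor notes that the site downstream of tTA may be XbaI rather than XhoI in many vectors of this series.
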