Addgene plasmid #66355: GPR37-Tango
Purpose: Expression of G protein-coupled receptors for PRESTO-Tango: parallel receptorome expression and screening via transcriptional output, with transcriptional activation following arrestin translocation
Depositing lab: Bryan Roth. Depositing organization: University of North Carolina at Chapel Hill. Publication: PRESTO-Tango as an open-source resource for interrogation of the druggable human GPCRome. Kroeze WK, Sassano MF, Huang XP, Lansu K, McCorvy JD, Giguere PM, Sciaky N, Roth BL. Nat Struct Mol Biol. 2015 May;22(5):362-9. doi: 10.1038/nsmb.3014. Epub 2015 Apr 20. PubMed 25895059.
Backbone
  Vector backbone: empty Tango
  Backbone size w/o insert (bp): 6632
  Vector type: Mammalian Expression
  Selectable markers: Neomycin (select with G418)
Growth in bacteria
  Bacterial resistance: Ampicillin, 100 μg/mL
  Growth temperature: 37°C
  Growth strain: DH5alpha
  Copy number: High Copy
Gene/Insert
  Gene/Insert name: GPR37
  Species: H. sapiens (human)
  Insert size (bp): 1839
  Entrez Gene: GPR37 (a.k.a. EDNRBL, PAELR, hET(B)R-LP)
  Promoter: CMV
  Tag / fusion protein: FLAG (N terminal on backbone)
  Cloning method: Restriction Enzyme; 5′ cloning site NotI (not destroyed); 3′ cloning site XhoI (unknown if destroyed)
  Sequencing primers: 5′ CMV-F; 3′ Tet-R
Terms and licenses: Academic/Nonprofit Terms; Industry Terms: Not Available to Industry
Depositor comments: Please note: Most of the PRESTO-Tango vectors do not contain the XhoI cut site downstream of the tTA sequence and instead carry an XbaI site. If you need to perform an XhoI digest we recommend sequencing with a forward primer at the C-terminus of tTA to determine which of the two sites is present. Suggested primer: 5-gagctccacttagacggcgagg-3. Original backbone was pcDNA3.1(+). These plasmids were generated as part of the Illuminating the Druggable Genome (IDG) program sponsored by the NIH Common Fund. The goal of this program is to identify, gather, and distribute information and resources for proteins that currently are not well-studied yet belong to commonly drug-targeted protein families: protein kinases, non-olfactory G-protein coupled receptors (GPCRs), and ion channels. The IDG program is designed to develop fundamental research tools for understudied proteins, elucidate their function, and disseminate the IDG-related resources and data to the greater scientific community.
How to cite: GPR37-Tango was a gift from Bryan Roth (Addgene plasmid # 66355 ; http://n2t.net/addgene:66355 ; RRID:Addgene_66355)
