>Addgene plasmid #66355 | GPR37-Tango | depositor partial sequence | sequence record 113323 | empty Tango
GACGGATCGGGAGATCTCCCGATCCCCTATGGTGCACTCTCAGTACAATCTGCTCTGATGCCGCATAGTT
AAGCCAGTATCTGCTCCCTGCTTGTGTGTTGGAGGTCGCTGAGTAGTGCGCGAGCAAAATTTAAGCTACA
ACAAGGCAAGGCTTGACCGACAATTGCATGAAGAATCTGCTTAGGGTTAGGCGTTTTGCGCTGCTTCGCG
ATGTACGGGCCAGATATACGCGTTGACATTGATTATTGACTAGTTATTAATAGTAATCAATTACGGGGTC
ATTAGTTCATAGCCCATATATGGAGTTCCGCGTTACATAACTTACGGTAAATGGCCCGCCTGGCTGACCG
CCCAACGACCCCCGCCCATTGACGTCAATAATGACGTATGTTCCCATAGTAACGCCAATAGGGACTTTCC
ATTGACGTCAATGGGTGGAGTATTTACGGTAAACTGCCCACTTGGCAGTACATCAAGTGTATCATATGCC
AAGTACGCCCCCTATTGACGTCAATGACGGTAAATGGCCCGCCTGGCATTATGCCCAGTACATGACCTTA
TGGGACTTTCCTACTTGGCAGTACATCTACGTATTAGTCATCGCTATTACCATGGTGATGCGGTTTTGGC
AGTACATCAATGGGCGTGGATAGCGGTTTGACTCACGGGGATTTCCAAGTCTCCACCCCATTGACGTCAA
TGGGAGTTTGTTTTGGCACCAAAATCAACGGGACTTTCCAAAATGTCGTAACAACTCCGCCCCATTGACG
CAAATGGGCGGTAGGCGTGTACGGTGGGAGGTCTATATAAGCAGAGCTCTCTGGCTAACTAGAGAACCCA
CTGCTTACTGGCTTATCGAAATTAATACGACTCACTATAGGGAGACCCAAGCTGGCTAGCGTTTAAACTT
AAGCTTGGTACCGAGCTCGGATCCACTAGTCCAGTGTGGTGGAATTCTGCAGATATCCAGCACAGTGGCG
GCCGCGCCACCATGAAGACGATCATCGCCCTGAGCTACATCTTCTGCCTGGTATTCGCCGACTACAAGGA
CGATGATGACGCCAGCATCGATACCGGTGGACGCACCCCACCCAGCCTGGGTCCCCAAGATGAGTCCTGC
ACCACCGCCAGCTCCTCCCTGGCCAAGGACACTTCATCGACCGGTGAGAACCTGTACTTCCAGCTAAGAT
TAGATAAAAGTAAAGTGATTAACAGCGCATTAGAGCTGCTTAATGAGGTCGGAATCGAAGGTTTAACAAC
CCGTAAACTCGCCCAGAAGCTAGGTGTAGAGCAGCCTACATTGTATTGGCATGTAAAAAATAAGCGGGCT
TTGCTCGACGCCTTAGCCATTGAGATGTTAGATAGGCACCATACTCACTTTTGCCCTTTAGAAGGGGAAA
GCTGGCAAGATTTTTTACGTAATAACGCTAAAAGTTTTAGATGTGCTTTACTAAGTCATCGCGATGGAGC
AAAAGTACATTTAGGTACACGGCCTACAGAAAAACAGTATGAAACTCTCGAAAATCAATTAGCCTTTTTA
TGCCAACAAGGTTTTTCACTAGAGAATGCATTATATGCACTCAGCGCTGTGGGGCATTTTACTTTAGGTT
GCGTATTGGAAGATCAAGAGCATCAAGTCGCTAAAGAAGAAAGGGAAACACCTACTACTGATAGTATGCC
GCCATTATTACGACAAGCTATCGAATTATTTGATCACCAAGGTGCAGAGCCAGCCTTCTTATTCGGCCTT
GAATTGATCATATGCGGATTAGAAAAACAACTTAAATGTGAAAGTGGGTCCGCGTACAGCCGCGCGCGTA
CGAAAAACAATTACGGGTCTACCATCGAGGGCCTGCTCGATCTCCCGGACGACGACGCCCCCGAAGAGGC
GGGGCTGGCGGCTCCGCGCCTGTCCTTTCTCCCCGCGGGACACACGCGCAGACTGTCGACGGCCCCCCCG
ACCGATGTCAGCCTGGGGGACGAGCTCCACTTAGACGGCGAGGACGTGGCGATGGCGCATGCCGACGCGC
TAGACGATTTCGATCTGGACATGTTGGGGGACGGGGATTCCCCGGGTCCGGGATTTACCCCCCACGACTC
CGCCCCCTACGGCGCTCTGGATATGGCCGACTTCGAGTTTGAGCAGATGTTTACCGATGCCCTTGGAATT
GACGAGTACGGTGGGTAGCTCGAGTCTAGAGGGCCCGTTTAAACCCGCTGATCAGCCTCGACTGTGCCTT
CTAGTTGCCAGCCATCTGTTGTTTGCCCCTCCCCCGTGCCTTCCTTGACCCTGGAAGGTGCCACTCCCAC
TGTCCTTTCCTAATAAAATGAGGAAATTGCATCGCATTGTCTGAGTAGGTGTCATTCTATTCTGGGGGGT
GGGGTGGGGCAGGACAGCAAGGGGGAGGATTGGGAAGACAATAGCAGGCATGCTGGGGATGCGGTGGGCT
CTATGGCTTCTGAGGCGGAAAGAACCAGCTGGGGCTCTAGGGGGTATCCCC
[124 nt withheld, positions 2502-2625]
C
[91 nt withheld, positions 2627-2717]
A
[49 nt withheld, positions 2719-2767]
CCTTTGACGTTGGAGTCCACGTTCTTT
[37 nt withheld, positions 2795-2831]
ACCCTATCTCGGTCTATTCTTTTGATTTATAAGGGATTTTGCCGATTTCGGCCTATTGGTTAAAAAATGA
GCTGATTTAACAAAAATTTAACGCGAATTAATTCTGTGGAATGTGTGTCAGTTAGGGTGTGGAAAGTCCC
CAGGCTCCCCAGCAGGCAGAAGTATGCAAAGCATGCATCTCAATTAGTCAGCAACCAGGTGTGGAAAGTC
CCCAGGCTCCCCAGCAGGCAGAAGTATGCAAAGCATGCATCTCAATTAGTCAGCAACCATAGTCCCGCCC
CTAACTCCGCCCATCCCGCCCCTAACTCCGCCCAGTTCCGCCCATTCTCCGCCCCATGGCTGACTAATTT
TTTTTATTTATGCAGAGGCCGAGGCCGCCTCTGCCTCTGAGCTATTCCAGAAGTAGTGAGGAGGCTTTTT
TGGAGGCCTAGGCTTTTGCAAAAAGCTCCCGGGAGCTTGTATATCCATTTTCGGATCTGATCAAGAGACA
GGATGAGGATCGTTTCGCATGATTGAACAAGATGGATTGCACGCAGGTTCTCCGGCCGCTTGGGTGGAGA
GGCTATTCGGCTATGACTGGGCACAACAGACAATCGGCTGCTCTGATGCCGCCGTGTTCCGGCTGTCAGC
GCAGGGGCGCCCGGTTCTTTTTGTCAAGACCGACCTGTCCGGTGCCCTGAATGAACTGCAGGACGAGGCA
GCGCGGCTATCGTGGCTGGCCACGACGGGCGTTCCTTGCGCAGCTGTGCTCGACGTTGTCACTGAAGCGG
GAAGGGACTGGCTGCTATTGGGCGAAGTGCCGGGGCAGGATCTCCTGTCATCTCACCTTGCTCCTGCCGA
GAAAGTATCCATCATGGCTGATGCAATGCGGCGGCTGCATACGCTTGATCCGGCTACCTGCCCATTCGAC
CACCAAGCGAAACATCGCATCGAGCGAGCACGTACTCGGATGGAAGCCGGTCTTGTCGATCAGGATGATC
TGGACGAAGAGCATCAGGGGCTCGCGCCAGCCGAACTGTTCGCCAGGCTCAAGGCGCGCATGCCCGACGG
CGAGGATCTCGTCGTGACCCATGGCGATGCCTGCTTGCCGAATATCATGGTGGAAAATGGCCGCTTTTCT
GGATTCATCGACTGTGGCCGGCTGGGTGTGGCGGACCGCTATCAGGACATAGCGTTGGCTACCCGTGATA
TTGCTGAAGAGCTTGGCGGCGAATGGGCTGACCGCTTCCTCGTGCTTTACGGTATCGCCGCTCCCGATTC
GCAGCGCATCGCCTTCTATCGCCTTCTTGACGAGTTCTTCTGAGCGGGACTCTGGGGTTCGAAATGACCG
ACCAAGCGACGCCCAACCTGCCATCACGAGATTTCGATTCCACCGCCGCCTTCTATGAAAGGTTGGGCTT
CGGAATCGTTTTCCGGGACGCCGGCTGGATGATCCTCCAGCGCGGGGATCTCATGCTGGAGTTCTTCGCC
CACCCCAACTTGTTTATTGCAGCTTATAATGGTTACAAATAAAGCAATAGCATCACAAATTTCACAAATA
AAGCATTTTTTTCACTGCATTCTAGTTGTGGTTTGTCCAAACTCATCAATGTATCTTATCATGTCTGTAT
ACCGTCGACCTCTAGCTAGAGCTTGGCGTAATCATGGTCATAGCTGTTTCCTGTGTGAAATTGTTATCCG
CTCACAATTCCACACAACATACGAGCCGGAAGCATAAAGTGTAAAGCCTGGGGTGCCTAATGAGTGAGCT
AACTCACATTAATTGCGTTGCGCTCACTGCCCGCTTTCCAGTCGGGAAACCTGTCGTGCCAGCTGCATTA
ATGAATCGGCCAACGCGCGGGGAGAGGCGGTTTGCGTATTGGGCGCTCTTCCGCTTCCTCGCTCACTGAC
TCGCTGCGCTCGGTCGTTCGGCTGCGGCGAGCGGTATCAGCTCACTCAAAGGCGGTAATACGGTTATCCA
CAGAATCAGGGGATAACGCAGGAAAGAACATGTGAGCAAAAGGCCAGCAAAAGGCCAGGAACCGTAAAAA
GGCCGCGTTGCTGGCGTTTTTCCATAGGCTCCGCCCCCCTGACGAGCATCACAAAAATCGACGCTCAAGT
CAGAGGTGGCGAAACCCGACAGGACTATAAAGATACCAGGCGTTTCCCCCTGGAAGCTCCCTCGTGCGCT
CTCCTGTTCCGACCCTGCCGCTTACCGGATACCTGTCCGCCTTTCTCCCTTCGGGAAGCGTGGCGCTTTC
TCATAGCTCACGCTGTAGGTATCTCAGTTCGGTGTAGGTCGTTCGCTCCAAGCTGGGCTGTGTGCACGAA
CCCCCCGTTCAGCCCGACCGCTGCGCCTTATCCGGTAACTATCGTCTTGAGTCCAACCCGGTAAGACACG
ACTTATCGCCACTGGCAGCAGCCACTGGTAACAGGATTAGCAGAGCGAGGTATGTAGGCGGTGCTACAGA
GTTCTTGAAGTGGTGGCCTAACTACGGCTACACTAGAAGAACAGTATTTGGTATCTGCGCTCTGCTGAAG
CCAGTTACCTTCGGAAAAAGAGTTGGTAGCTCTTGATCCGGCAAACAAACCACCGCTGGTAGCGGTTTTT
TTGTTTGCAAGCAGCAGATTACGCGCAGAAAAAAAGGATCTCAAGAAGATCCTTTGATCTTTTCTACGGG
GTCTGACGCTCAGTGGAACGAAAACTCACGTTAAGGGATTTTGGTCATGAGATTATCAAAAAGGATCTTC
ACCTAGATCCTTTTAAATTAAAAATGAAGTTTTAAATCAATCTAAAGTATATATGAGTAAACTTGGTCTG
ACAGTTACCAATGCTTAATCAGTGAGGCACCTATCTCAGCGATCTGTCTATTTCGTTCATCCATAGTTGC
CTGACTCCCCGTCGTGTAGATAACTACGATACGGGAGGGCTTACCATCTGGCCCCAGTGCTGCAATGATA
CCGCGAGACCCACGCTCACCGGCTCCAGATTTATCAGCAATAAACCAGCCAGCCGGAAGGGCCGAGCGCA
GAAGTGGTCCTGCAACTTTATCCGCCTCCATCCAGTCTATTAATTGTTGCCGGGAAGCTAGAGTAAGTAG
TTCGCCAGTTAATAGTTTGCGCAACGTTGTTGCCATTGCTACAGGCATCGTGGTGTCACGCTCGTCGTTT
GGTATGGCTTCATTCAGCTCCGGTTCCCAACGATCAAGGCGAGTTACATGATCCCCCATGTTGTGCAAAA
AAGCGGTTAGCTCCTTCGGTCCTCCGATCGTTGTCAGAAGTAAGTTGGCCGCAGTGTTATCACTCATGGT
TATGGCAGCACTGCATAATTCTCTTACTGTCATGCCATCCGTAAGATGCTTTTCTGTGACTGGTGAGTAC
TCAACCAAGTCATTCTGAGAATAGTGTATGCGGCGACCGAGTTGCTCTTGCCCGGCGTCAATACGGGATA
ATACCGCGCCACATAGCAGAACTTTAAAAGTGCTCATCATTGGAAAACGTTCTTCGGGGCGAAAACTCTC
AAGGATCTTACCGCTGTTGAGATCCAGTTCGATGTAACCCACTCGTGCACCCAACTGATCTTCAGCATCT
TTTACTTTCACCAGCGTTTCTGGGTGAGCAAAAACAGGAAGGCAAAATGCCGCAAAAAAGGGAATAAGGG
CGACACGGAAATGTTGAATACTCATACTCTTCCTTTTTCAATATTATTGAAGCATTTATCAGGGTTATTG
TCTCATGAGCGGATACATATTTGAATGTATTTAGAAAAATAAACAAATAGGGGTTCCGCGCACATTTCCC
CGAAAAGTGCCACCTGACGTC
