>Addgene plasmid #66355 | GPR37-Tango | depositor partial sequence | sequence record 113324 | GPR37
ATGCGCGCCCCTGGCGCTCTGCTGGCAAGGATGAGCAGATTGTTGCTGCTGCTCCTGCTGAAAGTGTCTG
CTTCCTCTGCCCTCGGTGTGGCTCCTGCTTCAAGGAACGAAACCTGTCTGGGGGAATCATGCGCGCCGAC
AGTGATCCAGCGGCGCGGTCGCGATGCATGGGGGCCTGGGAATAGCGCACGGGACGTCCTTAGAGCTCGC
GCTCCCAGGGAGGAGCAGGGCGCAGCTTTCCTCGCCGGACCCTCATGGGACCTTCCAGCCGCACCCGGAC
GCGACCCGGCCGCCGGCCGGGGAGCTGAAGCATCAGCCGCTGGACCACCCGGTCCCCCAACTCGCCCTCC
CGGTCCCTGGAGATGGAAAGGGGCCCGAGGCCAAGAACCATCAGAGACTCTGGGCAGGGGGAATCCAACC
GCTTTGCAGCTGTTTCTGCAGATCAGCGAGGAAGAGGAGAAAGGCCCGCGCGGTGCCGGGATCAGTGGCA
GAAGCCAGGAGCAGAGCGTCAAAACAGTCCCTGGCGCCAGTGACCTGTTCTACTGGCCTAGAAGGGCTGG
CAAACTCCAGGGAAGCCACCACAAACCGCTCTCCAAGACCGCAAATGGCCTGGCTGGCCATGAAGGGTGG
ACAATCGCCTTGCCCGGCCGGGCACTGGCCCAGAATGGGTCTCTGGGAGAAGGTATCCACGAGCCAGGGG
GGCCCCGAAGAGGGAATAGCACCAATCGGAGAGTGAGACTCAAGAACCCTTTTTACCCGCTTACGCAGGA
ATCTTACGGAGCCTATGCCGTCATGTGTCTGAGCGTGGTGATATTCGGAACCGGAATCATCGGCAACCTG
GCAGTTATGTGTATTGTCTGCCATAACTACTACATGCGAAGTATCTCCAACTCCCTGCTCGCCAATCTGG
CGTTTTGGGATTTCCTGATCATCTTTTTTTGCCTGCCACTGGTTATCTTCCACGAACTGACCAAGAAATG
GTTGCTGGAGGATTTCTCCTGCAAGATTGTACCCTACATTGAAGTGGCTTCTCTTGGAGTCACTACTTTC
ACTCTGTGCGCCCTCTGTATAGATAGATTTAGGGCCGCCACTAATGTACAGATGTATTACGAAATGATCG
AGAACTGCAGCTCCACGACAGCCAAACTGGCCGTTATCTGGGTGGGTGCATTGCTCCTGGCGCTTCCAGA
AGTTGTGCTGCGGCAGCTGAGCAAGGAGGACCTCGGCTTCAGTGGCAGAGCGCCAGCTGAGAGATGCATC
ATCAAAATCAGCCCCGACCTGCCTGACACAATTTACGTGTTGGCCCTTACCTACGACTCTGCGCGGCTTT
GGTGGTACTTCGGTTGTTACTTTTGCCTTCCCACACTGTTTACCATCACTTGTTCACTGGTCACCGCCCG
GAAAATCAGGAAAGCTGAGAAAGCCTGCACTAGAGGCAACAAGCGCCAAATTCAGCTTGAATCACAGATG
AATTGTACGGTTGTGGCACTGACCATTTTGTATGGCTTCTGTATCATCCCGGAGAACATCTGTAACATCG
TCACTGCTTACATGGCAACCGGGGTCTCCCAGCAGACCATGGACTTGCTCAATATAATCTCCCAATTTCT
CTTGTTCTTTAAGAGCTGTGTCACCCCCGTCCTGCTGTTCTGCCTTTGCAAGCCCTTCAGTCGCGCATTC
ATGGAATGTTGCTGCTGCTGCTGCGAGGAATGCATTCAAAAATCCTCCACAGTAACATCTGACGACAATG
ATAATGAGTACACCACCGAGCTTGAACTTTCTCCCTTTAGCACAATCCGGCGGGAAATGTCCACCTTTGC
ATCTGTCGGCACCCATTGC
