>Addgene plasmid #66355 | GPR37-Tango | addgene partial sequence | sequence record 124349 | CMV-F 5'-CGCAAATGGGCGGTAGGCGTG-3'
GCTACTAGAGAACCCACTGCTTACTGGCTTATCGAAATTAATACGACTCACTATAGGGAGACCCAAGCTG
GCTAGCGTTTAAACTTAAGCTTGGTACCGAGCTCGGATCCACTAGTCCAGTGTGGTGGAATTCTGCAGAT
ATCCAGCACAGTGGCGGCCGCGCCACCATGAAGACGATCATCGCCCTGAGCTACATCTTCTGCCTGGTAT
TCGCCGACTACAAGGACGATGATGACGCCAGCATCGATATGCGCGCCCCTGGCGCTCTGCTGGCAAGGAT
GAGCAGATTGTTGCTGCTGCTCCTGCTGAAAGTGTCTGCTTCCTCTGCCCTCGGTGTGGCTCCTGCTTCA
AGGAACGAAACCTGTCTGGGGGAATCATGCGCGCCGACAGTGATCCAGCGGCGCGGTCGCGATGCATGGG
GGCCTGGGAATAGCGCACGGGACGTCCTTAGAGCTCGCGCTCCCAGGGAGGAGCAGGGCGCAGCTTTCCT
CGCCGGACCCTCATGGGACCTTCCAGCCGCACCCGGACGCGACCCGGCCGCCGGCCGGGGAGCTGAAGCA
TCAGCCGCTGGACCACCCGGTCCCCCAACTCGCCCTCCCGGTCCCTGGAGATGGAAAGGGGCCCGAGGCC
AAGAACCATCAGAGACTCTGGGCAGGGGGAATCCAACCGCTTTGCAGCTGTTTCTGCAGATCAGCGAGGA
AGAGGAGAAAGGCCCGCGCGGTGCCGGGATCAGTGGCAGAAGCCAGGAGCAGAGCGTCAAAACAGTCCCT
GGCGCCAGTGACCTGTTCTACTGGCCTAGAAGGGCTGGCAAACTCCAGGGAAGCCACCACAAACCGCTCT
CCAAGACCGCAAATGGCCTGGCTGGCCATGAAG
