>Addgene plasmid #66355 | GPR37-Tango | addgene partial sequence | sequence record 124350 | Tet-R 5'-GGCGAGTTTACGGGTTGTTA-3'
GCGCTGTTAATCACTTTACTTTTATCTAATCTTAGCTGGAAGTACAGGTTCTCACCGGTCGATGAAGTGT
CCTTGGCCAGGGAGGAGCTGGCGGTGGTGCAGGACTCATCTTGGGGACCCAGGCTGGGTGGGGTGCGTCC
ACCGGTATCGATGCAATGGGTGCCGACAGATGCAAAGGTGGACATTTCCCGCCGGATTGTGCTAAAGGGA
GAAAGTTCAAGCTCGGTGGTGTACTCATTATCATTGTCGTCAGATGTTACTGTGGAGGATTTTTGAATGC
ATTCCTCGCAGCAGCAGCAGCAACATTCCATGAATGCGCGACTGAAGGGCTTGCAAAGGCAGAACAGCAG
GACGGGGGTGACACAGCTCTTAAAGAACAAGAGAAATTGGGAGATTATATTGAGCAAGTCCATGGTCTGC
TGGGAGACCCCGGTTGCCATGTAAGCAGTGACGATGTTACAGATGTTCTCCGGGATGATACAGAAGCCAT
ACAAAATGGTCAGTGCCACAACCGTACAATTCATCTGTGATTCAAGCTGAATTTGGCGCTTGTTGCCTCT
AGTGCAGGCTTTCTCAGCTTTCCTGATTTTCCGGGCGGTGACCAGTGAACAAGTGATGGTAAACAGTGTG
GGAAGGCAAAAGTAACAACCGAAGTACCACCAAAGCCGCGCAGAGTCGTAGGTAAGGGCCAACACGTAAA
TTGTGTCAGGCAGGTCGGGGCTGATTTTGATGATGCATCTCTCAGCTGGCGCTCTGCCACTGAAGCCGAG
GTCCTCCTTGCTCAGCTGCCGCAGCACAACTTCTGGAAGCGCCAGGAGCAATGCACCCACCCAGATAACG
GCCAGTTTGGCTGTCGTGGAGCTGCAGTTCTCGATCATTTCGTAATACATCTGTACATTAGTGGCGGCCC
TAAATCTATCTATACAGAGGGCGCACAGAGTGAAAGTAGTGACTCCAAGAGAG
